Addgene plasmid #89161: pCAG-D12L
Purpose: Express vaccinia virus D12L in mammalian cells
Depositing lab: Takeshi Kobayashi. Depositing organization: The University of Osaka. Publication: Entirely plasmid-based reverse genetics system for rotaviruses. Kanai Y, Komoto S, Kawagishi T, Nouda R, Nagasawa N, Onishi M, Matsuura Y, Taniguchi K, Kobayashi T. Proc Natl Acad Sci U S A. 2017 Jan 30. pii: 201618424. doi: 10.1073/pnas.1618424114. PubMed 28137864.
Backbone
  Vector backbone: pCAGGS
  Backbone size w/o insert (bp): 5713
  Total vector size (bp): 6577
  Vector type: Mammalian Expression
  Selectable markers: Puromycin
Growth in bacteria
  Bacterial resistance: Ampicillin, 100 μg/mL
  Growth temperature: 37°C
  Growth strain: DH5alpha
  Copy number: Unknown
Gene/Insert
  Gene/Insert name: Vaccinia virus D12L
  Insert size (bp): 864
  Promoter: CAG promotor
  Cloning method: Gibson Cloning
  Sequencing primers: 5′ CTAGAGCCTCTGCTAACCATGTTC; 3′ TCAGTGGTATTTGTGAGCCAGG
Terms and licenses: Academic/Nonprofit Terms; Industry Terms: Not Available to Industry
How to cite: pCAG-D12L was a gift from Takeshi Kobayashi (Addgene plasmid # 89161 ; http://n2t.net/addgene:89161 ; RRID:Addgene_89161)
