[The description below was written by a language model from this plasmid's Addgene catalogue record and pLannotate feature annotations shown in this document.]
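Description:
pCAG-D12L is a 6.6 kb mammalian expression plasmid built on the pCAGGS backbone that drives production of the vaccinia virus D12L protein in mammalian cells. It is propagated in E. coli through a high-copy ColE1/pUC-type origin and selected with ampicillin via a β-lactamase gene under its own bla promoter. For selection in mammalian cells it carries a separate cassette in which the SV40 enhancer/early promoter drives puromycin N-acetyltransferase, terminated by an SV40 polyadenylation signal.

The payload is an 864 bp insert, introduced by Gibson assembly, that the feature table matches to the small subunit of the vaccinia virus (Western Reserve strain) mRNA capping enzyme. This protein works as a heterodimer with the large capping-enzyme subunit. The annotation also notes roles for the heterodimer in early viral transcription termination and intermediate transcription initiation. Expression comes from the composite CAG promoter, made up of the human cytomegalovirus immediate-early enhancer, the chicken β-actin promoter and a chimeric β-actin/β-globin intron, which gives strong constitutive transcription in many cell types. The transcript is terminated by the rabbit β-globin polyadenylation signal. The short globin, dmpM, large T antigen and lacI "CDS fragment" hits are most likely residual backbone sequence rather than functional genes. No epitope tag or reporter is annotated.

The plasmid was deposited with work describing an entirely plasmid-based reverse genetics system for rotaviruses. The record does not spell out its role there, but supplying a cytoplasmic viral capping enzyme subunit is consistent with use as a helper plasmid to cap transcripts and improve virus rescue, presumably alongside a partner plasmid for the large subunit.
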