Features (pLannotate 1.2.2; 16 found; start..end, strand, type, name):
      1..380     +  enhancer       CMV enhancer: human cytomegalovirus immediate early enhancer
    382..657     +  promoter       chicken β-actin promoter: No description available
    658..1672    +  intron         chimeric intron: chimera between introns from chicken β-actin and rabbit β-globin
   1763..2623    +  CDS            MCES_VACCW: Experimental evidence at protein level: Swiss-Prot protein existence level 1. The heterodimeric enzyme is also involved in early viral gene transcription termination and intermediate viral gene transcription initiation. Early gene transcription termination requires the termination factor VTF, the DNA-dependent ATPase NPH-I and the Rap94 subunit of the viral RNA polymerase, as well as the presence of a specific termination motif. Binds, together with RAP94, to the termination motif 5'-UUUUUNU-3' in the nascent early mRNA. From Vaccinia virus (strain Western Reserve) (VACV) (Vaccinia virus (stra
   2635..2712    +  CDS            HBB (fragment): HBB_PONPY - Experimental evidence at transcript level: Swiss-Prot protein existence level 2. Involved in oxygen transport from the lung to the various peripheral tissues. From Pongo pygmaeus (Bornean orangutan).
   2787..2842    +  polyA_signal   β-globin poly(A) signal: rabbit β-globin polyadenylation signal (Gil and Proudfoot, 1987)
   3199..3528    +  promoter       SV40 promoter: SV40 enhancer and early promoter
   3529..3550    -  misc_feature   MCS (fragment): pUC18/19 multiple cloning site
   3621..4220    +  CDS            PuroR: puromycin N-acetyltransferase; pac from Streptomyces alboniger; confers resistance to puromycin
   4270..4335    +  CDS            dmpM (fragment): DMPM_STRAD - Protein inferred from homology: Swiss-Prot protein existence level 3. From Streptomyces alboniger.
   4344..4427    +  CDS            large T antigen (fragment): large T antigen from SV40 (simian virus 40)
   4450..4584    +  polyA_signal   SV40 poly(A) signal: SV40 polyadenylation signal
   4586..4640    -  CDS            lacI (fragment): lac repressor; lacI; The lac repressor binds to the lac operator to inhibit transcription in E. coli. This inhibition can be relieved by adding lactose or isopropyl-β-D-thiogalactopyranoside (IPTG).
   4823..5411    -  rep_origin     ori: high-copy-number ColE1/pMB1/pBR322/pUC origin of replication
   5582..6442    -  CDS            AmpR: β-lactamase; bla; confers resistance to ampicillin, carbenicillin, and related antibiotics
   6443..6547    -  promoter       AmpR promoter: bla
>Addgene plasmid #89161 | pCAG-D12L | depositor full sequence | sequence record 172800 | pCAG-D12L sequence 6577 bps
GACATTGATTATTGACTAGTTATTAATAGTAATCAATTACGGGGTCATTAGTTCATAGCCCATATATGGA
GTTCCGCGTTACATAACTTACGGTAAATGGCCCGCCTGGCTGACCGCCCAACGACCCCCGCCCATTGACG
TCAATAATGACGTATGTTCCCATAGTAACGCCAATAGGGACTTTCCATTGACGTCAATGGGTGGAGTATT
TACGGTAAACTGCCCACTTGGCAGTACATCAAGTGTATCATATGCCAAGTACGCCCCCTATTGACGTCAA
TGACGGTAAATGGCCCGCCTGGCATTATGCCCAGTACATGACCTTATGGGACTTTCCTACTTGGCAGTAC
ATCTACGTATTAGTCATCGCTATTACCATGGTCGAGGTGAGCCCCACGTTCTGCTTCACTCTCCCCATCT
CCCCCCCCTCCCCACCCCCAATTTTGTATTTATTTATTTTTTAATTATTTTGTGCAGCGATGGGGGCGGG
GGGGGGGGGGGGGGGCGCCAGGCGGGGCGGGGCGGGGCGAGGGGCGGGGCGGGGCGAGGCGGAGAGGTGC
GGCGGCAGCCAATCAGAGCGGCGCGCTCCGAAAGTTTCCTTTTATGGCGAGGCGGCGGCGGCGGCGGCCC
TATAAAAAGCGAAGCGCGCGGCGGGCGGGAGTCGCTGCGTTGCCTTCGCCCCGTGCCCCGCTCCGCGCCG
CCTCGCGCCGCCCGCCCCGGCTCTGACTGACCGCGTTACTCCCACAGGTGAGCGGGCGGGACGGCCCTTC
TCCTCCGGGCTGTAATTAGCGCTTGGTTTAATGACGGCTCGTTTCTTTTCTGTGGCTGCGTGAAAGCCTT
AAAGGGCTCCGGGAGGGCCCTTTGTGCGGGGGGGAGCGGCTCGGGGGGTGCGTGCGTGTGTGTGTGCGTG
GGGAGCGCCGCGTGCGGCTCCGCGCTGCCCGGCGGCTGTGAGCGCTGCGGGCGCGGCGCGGGGCTTTGTG
CGCTCCGCAGTGTGCGCGAGGGGAGCGCGGCCGGGGGCGGTGCCCCGCGGTGCGGGGGGGGCTGCGAGGG
GAACAAAGGCTGCGTGCGGGGTGTGTGCGTGGGGGGGTGAGCAGGGGGTGTGGGCGCGTCGGTCGGGCTG
CAACCCCCCCTGCACCCCCCTCCCCGAGTTGCTGAGCACGGCCCGGCTTCGGGTGCGGGGCTCCGTACGG
GGCGTGGCGCGGGGCTCGCCGTGCCGGGCGGGGGGTGGCGGCAGGTGGGGGTGCCGGGCGGGGCGGGGCC
GCCTCGGGCCGGGGAGGGCTCGGGGGAGGGGCGCGGCGGCCCCCGGAGCGCCGGCGGCTGTCGAGGCGCG
GCGAGCCGCAACCATTGCCTTTTATGGTAATCGTGCGAGAGGGCGCAAGGACTTCCTTTGTCCCAAATCT
GTGCGGAGCCGAAATCTGGGAGGCGCCGCCGCACCCCCTCTAGCGGGCGCGGGGCGAAGCGGTGCGGCGC
CGGCAGGAAGGAAATGGGCGGGGAGGGCCTTCGTGCGTCGCCGCGCCGCCGTCCCCTTCTCCCTCTCCAG
CCTCGGGGCTGTCCGCGGGGGGACGGCTGCCTTCGGGGGGGACGGGGCAGGGCGGGGTTCGGCTTCTGGC
GTGTGACCGGCGGCTCTAGAGCCTCTGCTAACCATGTTCATGCCTTCTTCTTTTTCCTACAGCTCCTGGG
CAACGTGCTGGTTATTGTGCTGTCTCATCATTTTGGCAAAGAATTAATTAAGTTTAAACGGCGCGCCGAT
ATCTTAAGATCTATGGATGAAATTGTAAAAAATATCCGGGAGGGAACGCATGTCCTTCTTCCATTTTATG
AAACATTGCCAGAACTTAATCTGTCTCTAGGTAAAAGCCCATTACCTAGTCTGGAATACGGAGCTAATTA
CTTTCTTCAGATTTCTAGAGTTAATGATCTAAATAGAATGCCGACCGACATGTTAAAACTTTTTACACAT
GATATCATGTTACCAGAAAGCGATCTAGATAAAGTCTATGAAATTTTAAAGATTAATAGCGTAAAGTATT
ATGGGAGGAGTACTAAAGCGGACGCCGTAGTTGCCGACCTCAGCGCACGCAATAAACTGTTCAAACGTGA
ACGAGATGCTATTAAATCTAATAATCATCTCACTGAAAACAATCTATACATTAGCGATTATAAGATGTTA
ACCTTCGACGTGTTTCGACCATTATTTGATTTTGTAAACGAAAAATATTGTATTATTAAACTTCCAACTT
TATTCGGTAGAGGTGTAATCGATACTATGAGAATATATTGTAGTCTCTTTAAAAATGTTAGACTGCTAAA
ATGCGTAAGCGATAGCTGGTTGAAAGATAGCGCCATTATGGTGGCTAGTGATGTTTGTAAAAAAAATTTG
GATTTATTTATGTCTCATGTTAAGTCCGTCACTAAGTCTTCTTCTTGGAAGGATGTGAACAGTGTTCAAT
TTAGTATTTTAAACAATCCAGTGGATACGGAATTCATTAATAAGTTCTTAGAGTTTTCGAATAGAGTATA
CGAAGCTCTCTATTACGTTCACTCGTTGCTTTATTCTAGTATGACTTCTGATTCAAAAAGTATCGAAAAC
AAACATCAGAGAAGACTAGTTAAACTACTGCTGTGAAGATCTTCGAATTCACTCCTCAGGTGCAGGCTGC
CTATCAGAAGGTGGTGGCTGGTGTGGCCAATGCCCTGGCTCACAAATACCACTGAGATCGATCTTTTTCC
CTCTGCCAAAAATTATGGGGACATCATGAAGCCCCTTGAGCATCTGACTTCTGGCTAATAAAGGAAATTT
ATTTTCATTGCAATAGTGTGTTGGAATTTTTTGTGTCTCTCACTCGGAAGGACATATGGGAGGGCAAATC
ATTTAAAACATCAGAATGAGTATTTGGTTTAGAGTTTGGCAACATATGCCCATATGCTGGCTGCCATGAA
CAAAGGTTGGCTATAAAGAGGTCATCAGTATATGAAACAGCCCCCTGCTGTCCATTCCTTATTCCATAGA
AAAGCCTTGACTTGAGGTTAGATTTTTTTTATATTTTGTTTTGTGTTATTTTTTTCTTTAACATCCCTAA
AATTTTCCTTACATGTTTTACTAGCCAGATTTTTCCTCCTCTCCTGACTACTCCCAGTCATAGCTGTCCC
TCTTCTCTTATGGAGATCCCTCGACCTGCAGCCCAAGCTCTGTGGAATGTGTGTCAGTTAGGGTGTGGAA
AGTCCCCAGGCTCCCCAGCAGGCAGAAGTATGCAAAGCATGCATCTCAATTAGTCAGCAACCAGGTGTGG
AAAGTCCCCAGGCTCCCCAGCAGGCAGAAGTATGCAAAGCATGCATCTCAATTAGTCAGCAACCATAGTC
CCGCCCCTAACTCCGCCCATCCCGCCCCTAACTCCGCCCAGTTTCCGCCCTTCTCCGCCCCATGGCTGAC
TAATTTTTTTTATTTATGCAGAGGCCGAGGCCGCCTCGGCCTCTGAGCTATTCCAGAAGTAGTGAGGAGG
CTTTTTTGGAGGCCTAGGCTTTTGCAAAAAGCTTGCATGCCTGCAGGTCGGCCGCCACGACCGGTGCCGC
CACCATCCCCTGACCCACGCCCCTGACCCCTCACAAGGAGACGACCTTCCATGACCGAGTACAAGCCCAC
GGTGCGCCTCGCCACCCGCGACGACGTCCCCCGGGCCGTACGCACCCTCGCCGCCGCGTTCGCCGACTAC
CCCGCCACGCGCCACACCGTCGACCCGGACCGCCACATCGAGCGGGTCACCGAGCTGCAAGAACTCTTCC
TCACGCGCGTCGGGCTCGACATCGGCAAGGTGTGGGTCGCGGACGACGGCGCCGCGGTGGCGGTCTGGAC
CACGCCGGAGAGCGTCGAAGCGGGGGCGGTGTTCGCCGAGATCGGCCCGCGCATGGCCGAGTTGAGCGGT
TCCCGGCTGGCCGCGCAGCAACAGATGGAAGGCCTCCTGGCGCCGCACCGGCCCAAGGAGCCCGCGTGGT
TCCTGGCCACCGTCGGCGTCTCGCCCGACCACCAGGGCAAGGGTCTGGGCAGCGCCGTCGTGCTCCCCGG
AGTGGAGGCGGCCGAGCGCGCCGGGGTGCCCGCCTTCCTGGAGACCTCCGCGCCCCGCAACCTCCCCTTC
TACGAGCGGCTCGGCTTCACCGTCACCGCCGACGTCGAGGTGCCCGAAGGACCGCGCACCTGGTGCATGA
CCCGCAAGCCCGGTGCCTGACGCCCGCCCCACGACCCGCAGCGCCCGACCGAAAGGAGCGCACGACCCCA
TGGCTCCGACCGAAGCCACCCGGGGCGGCCCCGCCGACCCCGCACCCGCCCCCGAGGCCCACCGACTCTA
GAGGATCATAATCAGCCATACCACATTTGTAGAGGTTTTACTTGCTTTAAAAAACCTCCCACACCTCCCC
CTGAACCTGAAACATAAAATGAATGCAATTGTTGTTGTTAACTTGTTTATTGCAGCTTATAATGGTTACA
AATAAAGCAATAGCATCACAAATTTCACAAATAAAGCATTTTTTTCACTGCATTCTAGTTGTGGTTTGTC
CAAACTCATCAATGTATCTTATCATGTCTGGATCCGCTGCATTAATGAATCGGCCAACGCGCGGGGAGAG
GCGGTTTGCGTATTGGGCGCTCTTCCGCTTCCTCGCTCACTGACTCGCTGCGCTCGGTCGTTCGGCTGCG
GCGAGCGGTATCAGCTCACTCAAAGGCGGTAATACGGTTATCCACAGAATCAGGGGATAACGCAGGAAAG
AACATGTGAGCAAAAGGCCAGCAAAAGGCCAGGAACCGTAAAAAGGCCGCGTTGCTGGCGTTTTTCCATA
GGCTCCGCCCCCCTGACGAGCATCACAAAAATCGACGCTCAAGTCAGAGGTGGCGAAACCCGACAGGACT
ATAAAGATACCAGGCGTTTCCCCCTGGAAGCTCCCTCGTGCGCTCTCCTGTTCCGACCCTGCCGCTTACC
GGATACCTGTCCGCCTTTCTCCCTTCGGGAAGCGTGGCGCTTTCTCATAGCTCACGCTGTAGGTATCTCA
GTTCGGTGTAGGTCGTTCGCTCCAAGCTGGGCTGTGTGCACGAACCCCCCGTTCAGCCCGACCGCTGCGC
CTTATCCGGTAACTATCGTCTTGAGTCCAACCCGGTAAGACACGACTTATCGCCACTGGCAGCAGCCACT
GGTAACAGGATTAGCAGAGCGAGGTATGTAGGCGGTGCTACAGAGTTCTTGAAGTGGTGGCCTAACTACG
GCTACACTAGAAGAACAGTATTTGGTATCTGCGCTCTGCTGAAGCCAGTTACCTTCGGAAAAAGAGTTGG
TAGCTCTTGATCCGGCAAACAAACCACCGCTGGTAGCGGTGGTTTTTTTGTTTGCAAGCAGCAGATTACG
CGCAGAAAAAAAGGATCTCAAGAAGATCCTTTGATCTTTTCTACGGGGTCTGACGCTCAGTGGAACGAAA
ACTCACGTTAAGGGATTTTGGTCATGAGATTATCAAAAAGGATCTTCACCTAGATCCTTTTAAATTAAAA
ATGAAGTTTTAAATCAATCTAAAGTATATATGAGTAAACTTGGTCTGACAGTTACCAATGCTTAATCAGT
GAGGCACCTATCTCAGCGATCTGTCTATTTCGTTCATCCATAGTTGCCTGACTCCCCGTCGTGTAGATAA
CTACGATACGGGAGGGCTTACCATCTGGCCCCAGTGCTGCAATGATACCGCGAGACCCACGCTCACCGGC
TCCAGATTTATCAGCAATAAACCAGCCAGCCGGAAGGGCCGAGCGCAGAAGTGGTCCTGCAACTTTATCC
GCCTCCATCCAGTCTATTAATTGTTGCCGGGAAGCTAGAGTAAGTAGTTCGCCAGTTAATAGTTTGCGCA
ACGTTGTTGCCATTGCTACAGGCATCGTGGTGTCACGCTCGTCGTTTGGTATGGCTTCATTCAGCTCCGG
TTCCCAACGATCAAGGCGAGTTACATGATCCCCCATGTTGTGCAAAAAAGCGGTTAGCTCCTTCGGTCCT
CCGATCGTTGTCAGAAGTAAGTTGGCCGCAGTGTTATCACTCATGGTTATGGCAGCACTGCATAATTCTC
TTACTGTCATGCCATCCGTAAGATGCTTTTCTGTGACTGGTGAGTACTCAACCAAGTCATTCTGAGAATA
GTGTATGCGGCGACCGAGTTGCTCTTGCCCGGCGTCAATACGGGATAATACCGCGCCACATAGCAGAACT
TTAAAAGTGCTCATCATTGGAAAACGTTCTTCGGGGCGAAAACTCTCAAGGATCTTACCGCTGTTGAGAT
CCAGTTCGATGTAACCCACTCGTGCACCCAACTGATCTTCAGCATCTTTTACTTTCACCAGCGTTTCTGG
GTGAGCAAAAACAGGAAGGCAAAATGCCGCAAAAAAGGGAATAAGGGCGACACGGAAATGTTGAATACTC
ATACTCTTCCTTTTTCAATATTATTGAAGCATTTATCAGGGTTATTGTCTCATGAGCGGATACATATTTG
AATGTATTTAGAAAAATAAACAAATAGGGGTTCCGCGCACATTTCCCCGAAAAGTGCCACCTGGGTC
