>Addgene plasmid #89161 | pCAG-D12L | addgene partial sequence | sequence record 176573 | Addgene partial plasmid next-generation sequencing result (a portion of the CAG promoter is not represented)
CTTCCTTTGTCCCAAATCTGTGCGGAGCCGAAATCTGGGAGGCGCCGCCGCACCCCCTCTAGCGGGCGCG
GGGCGAAGCGGTGCGGCGCCGGCAGGAAGGAAATGGGCGGGGAGGGCCTTCGTGCGTCGCCGCGCCGCCG
TCCCCTTCTCCCTCTCCAGCCTCGGGGCTGTCCGCGGGGGGACGGCTGCCTTCGGGGGGGACGGGGCAGG
GCGGGGTTCGGCTTCTGGCGTGTGACCGGCGGCTCTAGAGCCTCTGCTAACCATGTTCATGCCTTCTTCT
TTTTCCTACAGCTCCTGGGCAACGTGCTGGTTATTGTGCTGTCTCATCATTTTGGCAAAGAATTAATTAA
GTTTAAACGGCGCGCCGATATCTTAAGATCTATGGATGAAATTGTAAAAAATATCCGGGAGGGAACGCAT
GTCCTTCTTCCATTTTATGAAACATTGCCAGAACTTAATCTGTCTCTAGGTAAAAGCCCATTACCTAGTC
TGGAATACGGAGCTAATTACTTTCTTCAGATTTCTAGAGTTAATGATCTAAATAGAATGCCGACCGACAT
GTTAAAACTTTTTACACATGATATCATGTTACCAGAAAGCGATCTAGATAAAGTCTATGAAATTTTAAAG
ATTAATAGCGTAAAGTATTATGGGAGGAGTACTAAAGCGGACGCCGTAGTTGCCGACCTCAGCGCACGCA
ATAAACTGTTCAAACGTGAACGAGATGCTATTAAATCTAATAATCATCTCACTGAAAACAATCTATACAT
TAGCGATTATAAGATGTTAACCTTCGACGTGTTTCGACCATTATTTGATTTTGTAAACGAAAAATATTGT
ATTATTAAACTTCCAACTTTATTCGGTAGAGGTGTAATCGATACTATGAGAATATATTGTAGTCTCTTTA
AAAATGTTAGACTGCTAAAATGCGTAAGCGATAGCTGGTTGAAAGATAGCGCCATTATGGTGGCTAGTGA
TGTTTGTAAAAAAAATTTGGATTTATTTATGTCTCATGTTAAGTCCGTCACTAAGTCTTCTTCTTGGAAG
GATGTGAACAGTGTTCAATTTAGTATTTTAAACAATCCAGTGGATACGGAATTCATTAATAAGTTCTTAG
AGTTTTCGAATAGAGTATACGAAGCTCTCTATTACGTTCACTCGTTGCTTTATTCTAGTATGACTTCTGA
TTCAAAAAGTATCGAAAACAAACATCAGAGAAGACTAGTTAAACTACTGCTGTGAAGATCTTCGAATTCA
CTCCTCAGGTGCAGGCTGCCTATCAGAAGGTGGTGGCTGGTGTGGCCAATGCCCTGGCTCACAAATACCA
CTGAGATCGATCTTTTTCCCTCTGCCAAAAATTATGGGGACATCATGAAGCCCCTTGAGCATCTGACTTC
TGGCTAATAAAGGAAATTTATTTTCATTGCAATAGTGTGTTGGAATTTTTTGTGTCTCTCACTCGGAAGG
ACATATGGGAGGGCAAATCATTTAAAACATCAGAATGAGTATTTGGTTTAGAGTTTGGCAACATATGCCC
ATATGCTGGCTGCCATGAACAAAGGTTGGCTATAAAGAGGTCATCAGTATATGAAACAGCCCCCTGCTGT
CCATTCCTTATTCCATAGAAAAGCCTTGACTTGAGGTTAGATTTTTTTTATATTTTGTTTTGTGTTATTT
TTTTCTTTAACATCCCTAAAATTTTCCTTACATGTTTTACTAGCCAGATTTTTCCTCCTCTCCTGACTAC
TCCCAGTCATAGCTGTCCCTCTTCTCTTATGGAGATCCCTCGACCTGCAGCCCAAGCTCTGTGGAATGTG
TGTCAGTTAGGGTGTGGAAAGTCCCCAGGCTCCCCAGCAGGCAGAAGTATGCAAAGCATGCATCTCAATT
AGTCAGCAACCAGGTGTGGAAAGTCCCCAGGCTCCCCAGCAGGCAGAAGTATGCAAAGCATGCATCTCAA
TTAGTCAGCAACCATAGTCCCGCCCCTAACTCCGCCCATCCCGCCCCTAACTCCGCCCAGTTCCGCCCAT
TCTCCGCCCCATGGCTGACTAATTTTTTTTATTTATGCAGAGGCCGAGGCCGCCTCGGCCTCTGAGCTAT
TCCAGAAGTAGTGAGGAGGCTTTTTTGGAGGCCTAGGCTTTTGCAAAAAGCTTGCATGCCTGCAGGTCGG
CCGCCACGACCGGTGCCGCCACCATCCCCTGACCCACGCCCCTGACCCCTCACAAGGAGACGACCTTCCA
TGACCGAGTACAAGCCCACGGTGCGCCTCGCCACCCGCGACGACGTCCCCCGGGCCGTACGCACCCTCGC
CGCCGCGTTCGCCGACTACCCCGCCACGCGCCACACCGTCGACCCGGACCGCCACATCGAGCGGGTCACC
GAGCTGCAAGAACTCTTCCTCACGCGCGTCGGGCTCGACATCGGCAAGGTGTGGGTCGCGGACGACGGCG
CCGCGGTGGCGGTCTGGACCACGCCGGAGAGCGTCGAAGCGGGGGCGGTGTTCGCCGAGATCGGCCCGCG
CATGGCCGAGTTGAGCGGTTCCCGGCTGGCCGCGCAGCAACAGATGGAAGGCCTCCTGGCGCCGCACCGG
CCCAAGGAGCCCGCGTGGTTCCTGGCCACCGTCGGCGTCTCGCCCGACCACCAGGGCAAGGGTCTGGGCA
GCGCCGTCGTGCTCCCCGGAGTGGAGGCGGCCGAGCGCGCCGGGGTGCCCGCCTTCCTGGAGACCTCCGC
GCCCCGCAACCTCCCCTTCTACGAGCGGCTCGGCTTCACCGTCACCGCCGACGTCGAGGTGCCCGAAGGA
CCGCGCACCTGGTGCATGACCCGCAAGCCCGGTGCCTGACGCCCGCCCCACGACCCGCAGCGCCCGACCG
AAAGGAGCGCACGACCCCATGGCTCCGACCGAAGCCACCCGGGGCGGCCCCGCCGACCCCGCACCCGCCC
CCGAGGCCCACCGACTCTAGAGGATCATAATCAGCCATACCACATTTGTAGAGGTTTTACTTGCTTTAAA
AAACCTCCCACACCTCCCCCTGAACCTGAAACATAAAATGAATGCAATTGTTGTTGTTAACTTGTTTATT
GCAGCTTATAATGGTTACAAATAAAGCAATAGCATCACAAATTTCACAAATAAAGCATTTTTTTCACTGC
ATTCTAGTTGTGGTTTGTCCAAACTCATCAATGTATCTTATCATGTCTGGATCCGCTGCATTAATGAATC
GGCCAACGCGCGGGGAGAGGCGGTTTGCGTATTGGGCGCTCTTCCGCTTCCTCGCTCACTGACTCGCTGC
GCTCGGTCGTTCGGCTGCGGCGAGCGGTATCAGCTCACTCAAAGGCGGTAATACGGTTATCCACAGAATC
AGGGGATAACGCAGGAAAGAACATGTGAGCAAAAGGCCAGCAAAAGGCCAGGAACCGTAAAAAGGCCGCG
TTGCTGGCGTTTTTCCATAGGCTCCGCCCCCCTGACGAGCATCACAAAAATCGACGCTCAAGTCAGAGGT
GGCGAAACCCGACAGGACTATAAAGATACCAGGCGTTTCCCCCTGGAAGCTCCCTCGTGCGCTCTCCTGT
TCCGACCCTGCCGCTTACCGGATACCTGTCCGCCTTTCTCCCTTCGGGAAGCGTGGCGCTTTCTCATAGC
TCACGCTGTAGGTATCTCAGTTCGGTGTAGGTCGTTCGCTCCAAGCTGGGCTGTGTGCACGAACCCCCCG
TTCAGCCCGACCGCTGCGCCTTATCCGGTAACTATCGTCTTGAGTCCAACCCGGTAAGACACGACTTATC
GCCACTGGCAGCAGCCACTGGTAACAGGATTAGCAGAGCGAGGTATGTAGGCGGTGCTACAGAGTTCTTG
AAGTGGTGGCCTAACTACGGCTACACTAGAAGAACAGTATTTGGTATCTGCGCTCTGCTGAAGCCAGTTA
CCTTCGGAAAAAGAGTTGGTAGCTCTTGATCCGGCAAACAAACCACCGCTGGTAGCGGTGGTTTTTTTGT
TTGCAAGCAGCAGATTACGCGCAGAAAAAAAGGATCTCAAGAAGATCCTTTGATCTTTTCTACGGGGTCT
GACGCTCAGTGGAACGAAAACTCACGTTAAGGGATTTTGGTCATGAGATTATCAAAAAGGATCTTCACCT
AGATCCTTTTAAATTAAAAATGAAGTTTTAAATCAATCTAAAGTATATATGAGTAAACTTGGTCTGACAG
TTACCAATGCTTAATCAGTGAGGCACCTATCTCAGCGATCTGTCTATTTCGTTCATCCATAGTTGCCTGA
CTCCCCGTCGTGTAGATAACTACGATACGGGAGGGCTTACCATCTGGCCCCAGTGCTGCAATGATACCGC
GAGACCCACGCTCACCGGCTCCAGATTTATCAGCAATAAACCAGCCAGCCGGAAGGGCCGAGCGCAGAAG
TGGTCCTGCAACTTTATCCGCCTCCATCCAGTCTATTAATTGTTGCCGGGAAGCTAGAGTAAGTAGTTCG
CCAGTTAATAGTTTGCGCAACGTTGTTGCCATTGCTACAGGCATCGTGGTGTCACGCTCGTCGTTTGGTA
TGGCTTCATTCAGCTCCGGTTCCCAACGATCAAGGCGAGTTACATGATCCCCCATGTTGTGCAAAAAAGC
GGTTAGCTCCTTCGGTCCTCCGATCGTTGTCAGAAGTAAGTTGGCCGCAGTGTTATCACTCATGGTTATG
GCAGCACTGCATAATTCTCTTACTGTCATGCCATCCGTAAGATGCTTTTCTGTGACTGGTGAGTACTCAA
CCAAGTCATTCTGAGAATAGTGTATGCGGCGACCGAGTTGCTCTTGCCCGGCGTCAATACGGGATAATAC
CGCGCCACATAGCAGAACTTTAAAAGTGCTCATCATTGGAAAACGTTCTTCGGGGCGAAAACTCTCAAGG
ATCTTACCGCTGTTGAGATCCAGTTCGATGTAACCCACTCGTGCACCCAACTGATCTTCAGCATCTTTTA
CTTTCACCAGCGTTTCTGGGTGAGCAAAAACAGGAAGGCAAAATGCCGCAAAAAAGGGAATAAGGGCGAC
ACGGAAATGTTGAATACTCATACTCTTCCTTTTTCAATATTATTGAAGCATTTATCAGGGTTATTGTCTC
ATGAGCGGATACATATTTGAATGTATTTAGAAAAATAAACAAATAGGGGTTCCGCGCACATTTCCCCGAA
AAGTGCCACCTGGGTCGACATTGATTATTGACTAGTTATTAATAGTAATCAATTACGGGGTCATTAGTTC
ATAGCCCATATATGGAGTTCCGCGTTACATAACTTACGGTAAATGGCCCGCCTGGCTGACCGCCCAACGA
CCCCCGCCCATTGACGTCAATAATGACGTATGTTCCCATAGTAACGCCAATAGGGACTTTCCATTGACGT
CAATGGGTGGAGTATTTACGGTAAACTGCCCACTTGGCAGTACATCAAGTGTATCATATGCCAAGTACGC
CCCCTATTGACGTCAATGACGGTAAATGGCCCGCCTGGCATTATGCCCAGTACATGACCTTATGGGACTT
TCCTACTTGGCAGTACATCTACGTATTAGTCATCGCTATTACCATGGTCGAGGTGAGCCCCACGTTCTGC
TTCACTCTCCCCATCTCCCCCCCCTCCCCACCCCCAATTTTGTATTTATTTATTTTTTAATTATTT
